Addgene plasmid #107140: pLVET-HA-K-RasG12V-IRES-GFP
Purpose: A bicistronic lentiviral mammalian expression vector for HA-KRasG12V(4B) and GFP
Depositing lab: Aki Manninen. Depositing organization: University of Oulu. Publication: Oncogenic K-Ras upregulates ITGA6 expression via FOSL1 to induce anoikis resistance and synergizes with alphaV-Class integrins to promote EMT. Zhang K, Myllymaki SM, Gao P, Devarajan R, Kytola V, Nykter M, Wei GH, Manninen A. Oncogene. 2017 Oct 12;36(41):5681-5694. doi: 10.1038/onc.2017.177. Epub 2017 Jun 12. PubMed 28604746.
Backbone
  Vector backbone: pLVET-IRES-GFP
  Backbone size w/o insert (bp): 11261
  Vector type: Mammalian Expression, Lentiviral
Growth in bacteria
  Bacterial resistance: Ampicillin, 100 μg/mL
  Growth temperature: 37°C
  Growth strain: NEB Stable
  Copy number: High Copy
Gene/Insert
  Gene/Insert name: HA-tagged Kras4B(G12V) and GFP (alt names: K-Ras; EGFP)
  Species: H. sapiens (human)
  Insert size (bp): 597
  Entrez Gene: KRAS (a.k.a. 'C-K-RAS, C-K-RAS, CFC2, K-RAS2A, K-RAS2B, K-RAS4A, K-RAS4B, K-Ras, K-Ras 2, KI-RAS, KRAS1, KRAS2, NS, NS3, OES, RALD, RASK2, c-Ki-ras, c-Ki-ras2)
  Promoter: hEF-1alpha
  Cloning method: Restriction Enzyme; 5′ cloning site PmeI (not destroyed); 3′ cloning site BamHI (not destroyed)
Terms and licenses: Academic/Nonprofit Terms; Industry Terms: Not Available to Industry
Depositor comments: K-RasG12V PCR:ed from pLenti-PGK-KRAS4B(G12V)(Addgene #35633) and ligated as PmeI/BamHI fragment into pLVET-IRES-GFP
How to cite: pLVET-HA-K-RasG12V-IRES-GFP was a gift from Aki Manninen (Addgene plasmid # 107140 ; http://n2t.net/addgene:107140 ; RRID:Addgene_107140)
