[The description below was written by a language model from this plasmid's Addgene catalogue record and pLannotate feature annotations shown in this document.]
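Description:
pLVET-HA-K-RasG12V-IRES-GFP is an HIV-1-derived lentiviral vector for bicistronic expression of an oncogenic human K-Ras mutant and a fluorescent marker in mammalian cells. It was made by PCR-amplifying the K-Ras4B(G12V) coding sequence from an existing lentiviral KRAS plasmid and ligating it as a PmeI/BamHI fragment into the pLVET-IRES-GFP backbone; both sites are retained. In bacteria the plasmid is maintained through a high-copy ColE1/pUC-type origin and selected with ampicillin via the β-lactamase gene. The backbone also carries pBR322-derived remnants (fragments of TcR, rop and bom) and an SV40 promoter followed by gpt fragments, the SV40 small t intron and an SV40 poly(A) signal, which appear to be leftovers of older vector lineages rather than parts the record assigns a function.

The viral portion contains a 5' LTR, the Ψ packaging signal with a gag fragment, the RRE for Rev-dependent export of the genomic RNA, a cPPT/CTS element and a WPRE to enhance transcript expression. The human EF-1α promoter drives a single transcript encoding HA-tagged K-Ras(G12V), followed by an EMCV IRES that permits cap-independent translation of EGFP, so green fluorescence marks cells expressing the oncoprotein and the HA epitope allows its detection. The annotated 3' LTR is a U3-deleted, self-inactivating type with a seven-copy tetO tetracycline response element inserted in it. This arrangement would be copied to both LTRs on integration and suggests a tetracycline-regulatable design, although the record does not describe how or whether that regulation is used. The associated study concerned oncogenic K-Ras effects on integrin expression, anoikis resistance and EMT, consistent with use for stable transduction of cultured cells.
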