Features (pLannotate 1.2.2; 35 found; start..end, strand, type, name):
      1..330     +  CDS            nef (fragment): NEF_HV1BR - Experimental evidence at protein level: Swiss-Prot protein existence level 1. Extracellular Nef protein targets CD4(+) T-lymphocytes for apoptosis by interacting with CXCR4 surface receptors (PubMed:14990729). From Human immunodeficiency virus type 1 group M subtype B (isolate BRU/LAI) (HIV-1).
    378..635     +  LTR            5' LTR (truncated): truncated 5' long terminal repeat (LTR) from HIV-1
    682..807     +  misc_feature   HIV-1 Ψ: packaging signal of human immunodeficiency virus type 1
    791..1154    +  CDS            HIV-1 gag (fragment): gag protein from human immunodeficiency virus 1; gag
   1300..1533    +  misc_feature   RRE: The Rev response element (RRE) of HIV-1 allows for Rev-dependent mRNA export from the nucleus to the cytoplasm.
   1910..2010    +  CDS            Rev (fragment): human immunodeficiency virus 1 (HIV-1) Rev protein; rev; enhances nuclear export of unspliced and incompletely spliced viral mRNAs
   2072..2138    +  CDS            small t antigen (fragment): SV40 (simian virus 40) small t antigen
   2145..3323    +  promoter       EF-1α promoter: strong constitutive promoter for human elongation factor EF-1α
   3371..3488    +  misc_feature   cPPT/CTS: central polypurine tract and central termination sequence of HIV-1
   3524..3550    +  CDS            3xHA (fragment): three tandem HA epitope tags
   3554..4117    +  CDS            K-Ras (G12V): human oncoprotein generated by the G12V mutation in the small GTPase K-Ras
   4248..4710    +  misc_feature   IRES: internal ribosome entry site (IRES) of the encephalomyocarditis virus (EMCV)
   4724..5443    +  CDS            EGFP: the original enhanced GFP (Yang et al., 1996) mammalian codon-optimized
   5461..6049    +  misc_feature   WPRE: woodchuck hepatitis virus posttranscriptional regulatory element
   6117..6136    +  misc_feature   cPPT/CTS (fragment): central polypurine tract and central termination sequence of HIV-1
   6138..6174    +  LTR            3' LTR (ΔU3) (fragment): self-inactivating 3' long terminal repeat (LTR) from HIV-1
   6187..6457    +  protein_bind   tetracycline response element: contains seven copies of the tetracycline operator tetO tetracycline repressor TetR
   6496..6676    +  LTR            5' LTR (truncated): truncated 5' long terminal repeat (LTR) from HIV-1
   6701..6719    -  promoter       SP6 promoter: promoter for bacteriophage SP6 RNA polymerase
   6947..7226    +  CDS            TcR (fragment): tetracycline efflux protein; tet; confers resistance to tetracycline
   7227..7275    -  misc_feature   bom (fragment): basis of mobility region from pBR322
   7377..7412    -  CDS            rop (fragment): Rop protein, which maintains plasmids at low copy number; rop
   7507..7611    +  promoter       AmpR promoter: bla
   7612..8472    +  CDS            AmpR: β-lactamase; bla; confers resistance to ampicillin, carbenicillin, and related antibiotics
   8643..9231    +  rep_origin     ori: high-copy-number ColE1/pMB1/pBR322/pUC origin of replication
   9414..9470    +  CDS            lacI (fragment): lac repressor; lacI; The lac repressor binds to the lac operator to inhibit transcription in E. coli. This inhibition can be relieved by adding lactose or isopropyl-β-D-thiogalactopyranoside (IPTG).
   9477..9806    +  promoter       SV40 promoter: SV40 enhancer and early promoter
  10006..10125   +  CDS            gpt (fragment): XGPT_ECOLI - Also known as gpp, gxu. Experimental evidence at protein level: Swiss-Prot protein existence level 1. Purine salvage pathway enzyme that catalyzes the transfer of the ribosyl-5-phosphate group from 5-phospho-alpha-D-ribose 1- diphosphate (PRPP) to the N9 position of the 6-oxopurines guanine and xanthine to form the corresponding ribonucleotides GMP (guanosine 5'- monophosphate) and XMP (xanthosine 5'-monophosphate), with the release of PPi. To a lesser extent, also acts on hypoxanthine (PubMed:9100006, PubMed:3886014). Does not ribophosphorylate adenine (PubMed:3886014). From Esch
  10125..10460   +  CDS            gpt (fragment): XGPT_ECOLI - Also known as gpp, gxu. Experimental evidence at protein level: Swiss-Prot protein existence level 1. Purine salvage pathway enzyme that catalyzes the transfer of the ribosyl-5-phosphate group from 5-phospho-alpha-D-ribose 1- diphosphate (PRPP) to the N9 position of the 6-oxopurines guanine and xanthine to form the corresponding ribonucleotides GMP (guanosine 5'- monophosphate) and XMP (xanthosine 5'-monophosphate), with the release of PPi. To a lesser extent, also acts on hypoxanthine (PubMed:9100006, PubMed:3886014). Does not ribophosphorylate adenine (PubMed:3886014). From Esch
  10555..10860   +  CDS            frsA (fragment): FRSA_ECOLI - Also known as yafA. Experimental evidence at protein level: Swiss-Prot protein existence level 1. Catalyzes the hydrolysis of esters (PubMed:15808744). Displays esterase activity toward pNP-butyrate (PubMed:15808744). May stimulate mixed-acid fermentation by acting as a fermentation/respiration switch that down-regulates respiration and up- regulates fermentation rates (PubMed:15169777). From Escherichia coli (strain K12).
  10864..10938   +  CDS            small t antigen (fragment): SV40 (simian virus 40) small t antigen
  10940..11005   +  intron         small t intron: SV40 (simian virus 40) small t antigen intron
  11135..11155   +  CDS            SV40 NLS: nuclear localization signal of SV40 (simian virus 40) large T antigen
  11474..11557   +  CDS            large T antigen (fragment): large T antigen from SV40 (simian virus 40)
  11580..11714   +  polyA_signal   SV40 poly(A) signal: SV40 polyadenylation signal
>Addgene plasmid #107140 | pLVET-HA-K-RasG12V-IRES-GFP | addgene full sequence | sequence record 208246 | Addgene NGS Result
TTGGAAGGGCTAATTCACTCCCAAAGAAGACAAGATATCCTTGATCTGTGGATCTACCACACACAAGGCT
ACTTCCCTGATTAGCAGAACTACACACCAGGGCCAGGGGTCAGATATCCACTGACCTTTGGATGGTGCTA
CAAGCTAGTACCAGTTGAGCCAGATAAGGTAGAAGAGGCCAATAAAGGAGAGAACACCAGCTTGTTACAC
CCTGTGAGCCTGCATGGGATGGATGACCCGGAGAGAGAAGTGTTAGAGTGGAGGTTTGACAGCCGCCTAG
CATTTCATCACGTGGCCCGAGAGCTGCATCCGGAGTACTTCAAGAACTGCTGATATCGAGCTTGCTACAA
GGGACTTTCCGCTGGGGACTTTCCAGGGAGGCGTGGCCTGGGCGGGACTGGGGAGTGGCGAGCCCTCAGA
TCCTGCATATAAGCAGCTGCTTTTTGCCTGTACTGGGTCTCTCTGGTTAGACCAGATCTGAGCCTGGGAG
CTCTCTGGCTAACTAGGGAACCCACTGCTTAAGCCTCAATAAAGCTTGCCTTGAGTGCTTCAAGTAGTGT
GTGCCCGTCTGTTGTGTGACTCTGGTAACTAGAGATCCCTCAGACCCTTTTAGTCAGTGTGGAAAATCTC
TAGCAGTGGCGCCCGAACAGGGACTTGAAAGCGAAAGGGAAACCAGAGGAGCTCTCTCGACGCAGGACTC
GGCTTGCTGAAGCGCGCACGGCAAGAGGCGAGGGGCGGCGACTGGTGAGTACGCCAAAAATTTTGACTAG
CGGAGGCTAGAAGGAGAGAGATGGGTGCGAGAGCGTCAGTATTAAGCGGGGGAGAATTAGATCGCGATGG
GAAAAAATTCGGTTAAGGCCAGGGGGAAAGAAAAAATATAAATTAAAACATATAGTATGGGCAAGCAGGG
AGCTAGAACGATTCGCAGTTAATCCTGGCCTGTTAGAAACATCAGAAGGCTGTAGACAAATACTGGGACA
GCTACAACCATCCCTTCAGACAGGATCAGAAGAACTTAGATCATTATATAATACAGTAGCAACCCTCTAT
TGTGTGCATCAAAGGATAGAGATAAAAGACACCAAGGAAGCTTTAGACAAGATAGAGGAAGAGCAAAACA
AAAGTAAGACCACCGCACAGCAAGCGGCCGCTGATCTTCAGACCTGGAGGAGGAGATATGAGGGACAATT
GGAGAAGTGAATTATATAAATATAAAGTAGTAAAAATTGAACCATTAGGAGTAGCACCCACCAAGGCAAA
GAGAAGAGTGGTGCAGAGAGAAAAAAGAGCAGTGGGAATAGGAGCTTTGTTCCTTGGGTTCTTGGGAGCA
GCAGGAAGCACTATGGGCGCAGCGTCAATGACGCTGACGGTACAGGCCAGACAATTATTGTCTGGTATAG
TGCAGCAGCAGAACAATTTGCTGAGGGCTATTGAGGCGCAACAGCATCTGTTGCAACTCACAGTCTGGGG
CATCAAGCAGCTCCAGGCAAGAATCCTGGCTGTGGAAAGATACCTAAAGGATCAACAGCTCCTGGGGATT
TGGGGTTGCTCTGGAAAACTCATTTGCACCACTGCTGTGCCTTGGAATGCTAGTTGGAGTAATAAATCTC
TGGAACAGATTTGGAATCACACGACCTGGATGGAGTGGGACAGAGAAATTAACAATTACACAAGCTTAAT
ACACTCCTTAATTGAAGAATCGCAAAACCAGCAAGAAAAGAATGAACAAGAATTATTGGAATTAGATAAA
TGGGCAAGTTTGTGGAATTGGTTTAACATAACAAATTGGCTGTGGTATATAAAATTATTCATAATGATAG
TAGGAGGCTTGGTAGGTTTAAGAATAGTTTTTGCTGTACTTTCTATAGTGAATAGAGTTAGGCAGGGATA
TTCACCATTATCGTTTCAGACCCACCTCCCAACCCCGAGGGGACCCGACAGGCCCGAAGGAATAGAAGAA
GAAGGTGGAGAGAGAGACAGAGACAGATCCATTCGATTAGTGAACGGATCTCGACGGTATCGATCACGAG
ACTAGCCTCGACCATCGATGTCGACGATAAGCTTTGCAAAGATGGATAAAGTTTTAAACAGAGAGGAATC
TTTGCAGCTAATGGACCTTCTAGGTCTTGAAAGGAGTGGGAATTGGCTCCGGTGCCCGTCAGTGGGCAGA
GCGCACATCGCCCACAGTCCCCGAGAAGTTGGGGGGAGGGGTCGGCAATTGAACCGGTGCCTAGAGAAGG
TGGCGCGGGGTAAACTGGGAAAGTGATGTCGTGTACTGGCTCCGCCTTTTTCCCGAGGGTGGGGGAGAAC
CGTATATAAGTGCAGTAGTCGCCGTGAACGTTCTTTTTCGCAACGGGTTTGCCGCCAGAACACAGGTAAG
TGCCGTGTGTGGTTCCCGCGGGCCTGGCCTCTTTACGGGTTATGGCCCTTGCGTGCCTTGAATTACTTCC
ACCTGGCTGCAGTACGTGATTCTTGATCCCGAGCTTCGGGTTGGAAGTGGGTGGGAGAGTTCGAGGCCTT
GCGCTTAAGGAGCCCCTTCGCCTCGTGCTTGAGTTGAGGCCTGGCCTGGGCGCTGGGGCCGCCGCGTGCG
AATCTGGTGGCACCTTCGCGCCTGTCTCGCTGCTTTCGATAAGTCTCTAGCCATTTAAAATTTTTGATGA
CCTGCTGCGACGCTTTTTTTCTGGCAAGATAGTCTTGTAAATGCGGGCCAAGATCTGCACACTGGTATTT
CGGTTTTTGGGGCCGCGGGCGGCGACGGGGCCCGTGCGTCCCAGCGCACATGTTCGGCGAGGCGGGGCCT
GCGAGCGCGGCCACCGAGAATCGGACGGGGGTAGTCTCAAGCTGGCCGGCCTGCTCTGGTGCCTGGCCTC
GCGCCGCCGTGTATCGCCCCGCCCTGGGCGGCAAGGCTGGCCCGGTCGGCACCAGTTGCGTGAGCGGAAA
GATGGCCGCTTCCCGGCCCTGCTGCAGGGAGCTCAAAATGGAGGACGCGGCGCTCGGGAGAGCGGGCGGG
TGAGTCACCCACACAAAGGAAAAGGGCCTTTCCGTCCTCAGCCGTCGCTTCATGTGACTCCACGGAGTAC
CGGGCGCCGTCCAGGCACCTCGATTAGTTCTCGAGCTTTTGGAGTACGTCGTCTTTAGGTTGGGGGGAGG
GGTTTTATGCGATGGAGTTTCCCCACACTGAGTGGGTGGAGACTGAAGTTAGGCCAGCTTGGCACTTGAT
GTAATTCTCCTTGGAATTTGCCCTTTTTGAGTTTGGATCTTGGTTCATTCTCAAGCCTCAGACAGTGGTT
CAAAGTTTTTTTCTTCCATTTCAGGTGTCGTGAGGAATTTCGACATTTAAATTTAATTAATCTCGACGGT
ATCGGTTAACTTTTAAAAGAAAAGGGGGGATTGGGGGGTACAGTGCAGGGGAAAGAATAGTAGACATAAT
AGCAACAGACATACAAACTAAAGAATTACAAAAACAAATTACAAAAATTCAAAATTTTATCGATCACGAG
ACTAGCCTCGAGGTTTAAACATGTACCCATACGATGTTCCAGATTACGCTGATACTGAATATAAACTTGT
GGTAGTTGGAGCTGTTGGCGTAGGCAAGAGTGCCTTGACGATACAGCTAATTCAGAATCATTTTGTGGAC
GAATATGATCCAACAATAGAGGATTCCTACAGGAAGCAAGTAGTAATTGATGGAGAAACCTGTCTCTTGG
ATATTCTCGACACAGCAGGTCAAGAGGAGTACAGTGCAATGAGGGACCAGTACATGAGGACTGGGGAGGG
CTTTCTTTGTGTATTTGCCATAAATAATACTAAATCATTTGAAGATATTCACCATTATAGAGAACAAATT
AAAAGAGTTAAGGACTCTGAAGATGTACCTATGGTCCTAGTAGGAAATAAATGTGATTTGCCTTCTAGAA
CAGTAGACACAAAACAGGCTCAGGACTTAGCAAGAAGTTATGGAATTCCTTTTATTGAAACATCAGCAAA
GACAAGACAGGGTGTTGATGATGCCTTCTATACATTAGTTCGAGAAATTCGAAAACATAAAGAAAAGATG
AGCAAAGACGGTAAAAAGAAGAAAAAGAAGTCAAAGACAAAGTGTGTAATTATGTAAGGATCCAGGCCTA
AGCTTACGCGAATTCCCCCCCCCCCCCTAACGTTACTGGCCGAAGCCGCTTGGAATAAGGCCGGTGTGCG
TTTGTCTATATGTTATTTTCCACCATATTGCCGTCTTTTGGCAATGTGAGGGCCCGGAAACCTGGCCCTG
TCTTCTTGACGAGCATTCCTAGGGGTCTTTCCCCTCTCGCCAAAGGAATGCAAGGTCTGTTGAATGTCGT
GAAGGAAGCAGTTCCTCTGGAAGCTTCTTGAAGACAAACAACGTCTGTAGCGACCCTTTGCAGGCAGCGG
AACCCCCCACCTGGCGACAGGTGCCTCTGCGGCCAAAAGCCACGTGTATAAGATACACCTGCAAAGGCGG
CACAACCCCAGTGCCACGTTGTGAGTTGGATAGTTGTGGAAAGAGTCAAATGGCTCTCCTCAAGCGTATT
CAACAAGGGGCTGAAGGATGCCCAGAAGGTACCCCATTGTATGGGATCTGATCTGGGGCCTCGGTGCACA
TGCTTTACATGTGTTTAGTCGAGGTTAAAAAAACGTCTAGGCCCCCCGAACCACGGGGACGTGGTTTTCC
TTTGAAAAACACGATGATAATATGGCCACAACCATGGTGAGCAAGGGTGAGGAGCTGTTCACCGGGGTGG
TGCCCATCCTGGTCGAGCTGGACGGCGACGTAAACGGCCACAAGTTCAGCGTGTCTGGCGAGGGCGAGGG
CGATGCCACCTACGGCAAGCTGACCCTGAAGTTCATCTGCACCACCGGCAAGCTGCCCGTGCCCTGGCCC
ACCCTCGTGACCACCCTGACCTACGGCGTGCAGTGCTTCAGCCGCTACCCCGACCACATGAAGCAGCACG
ACTTCTTCAAGTCCGCCATGCCCGAAGGCTACGTCCAGGAGCGCACCATCTTCTTCAAGGACGACGGCAA
CTACAAGACCCGCGCCGAGGTGAAGTTCGAGGGCGACACCCTGGTGAACCGCATCGAGCTGAAGGGCATC
GACTTCAAGGAGGACGGCAACATCCTGGGGCACAAGCTGGAGTACAACTACAACAGCCACAACGTCTATA
TCATGGCCGACAAGCAGAAGAACGGCATCAAGGCGAACTTCAAGATCCGCCACAACATCGAGGACGGCAG
CGTGCAGCTCGCCGACCACTACCAGCAGAACACCCCCATCGGCGACGGCCCCGTGCTGCTGCCCGACAAC
CACTACCTGAGCACCCAGTCCGCCCTGAGCAAAGACCCCAACGAGAAGCGCGATCACATGGTCCTGCTGG
AGTTCGTGACCGCCGCCGGGATCACTCTCGGCATGGACGAGCTGTACAAGTAAGGGACTAGTCATATGAT
AATCAACCTCTGGATTACAAAATTTGTGAAAGATTGACTGGTATTCTTAACTATGTTGCTCCTTTTACGC
TATGTGGATACGCTGCTTTAATGCCTTTGTATCATGCTATTGCTTCCCGTATGGCTTTCATTTTCTCCTC
CTTGTATAAATCCTGGTTGCTGTCTCTTTATGAGGAGTTGTGGCCCGTTGTCAGGCAACGTGGCGTGGTG
TGCACTGTGTTTGCTGACGCAACCCCCACTGGTTGGGGCATTGCCACCACCTGTCAGCTCCTTTCCGGGA
CTTTCGCTTTCCCCCTCCCTATTGCCACGGCGGAACTCATCGCCGCCTGCCTTGCCCGCTGCTGGACAGG
GGCTCGGCTGTTGGGCACTGACAATTCCGTGGTGTTGTCGGGGAAGCTGACGTCCTTTCCATGGCTGCTC
GCCTGTGTTGCCACCTGGATTCTGCGCGGGACGTCCTTCTGCTACGTCCCTTCGGCCCTCAATCCAGCGG
ACCTTCCTTCCCGCGGCCTGCTGCCGGCTCTGCGGCCTCTTCCGCGTCTTCGCCTTCGCCCTCAGACGAG
TCGGATCTCCCTTTGGGCCGCCTCCCCGCATCGGTACGTATGGCCAGGTACCTTTAAGACCAATGACTTA
CAAGGCAGCTGTAGATCTTAGCCACTTTTTAAAAGAAAAGGGGGGACTGGAAGGGCTAATTCACTCCCAA
CGAAGACAAGATCTCGAGTTTACCACTCCCTATCAGTGATAGAGAAAAGTGAAAGTCGAGTTTACCACTC
CCTATCAGTGATAGAGAAAAGTGAAAGTCGAGTTTACCACTCCCTATCAGTGATAGAGAAAAGTGAAAGT
CGAGTTTACCACTCCCTATCAGTGATAGAGAAAAGTGAAAGTCGAGTTTACCACTCCCTATCAGTGATAG
AGAAAAGTGAAAGTCGAGTTTACCACTCCCTATCAGTGATAGAGAAAAGTGAAAGTCGAGTTTACCACTC
CCTATCAGTGATAGAGAAAAGTGAAAGTCGGATCGATCTGCTTTTTGCTTGTACTGGGTCTCTCTGGTTA
GACCAGATCTGAGCCTGGGAGCTCTCTGGCTAACTAGGGAACCCACTGCTTAAGCCTCAATAAAGCTTGC
CTTGAGTGCTTCAAGTAGTGTGTGCCCGTCTGTTGTGTGACTCTGGTAACTAGAGATCCCTCAGACCCTT
TTAGTCAGTGTGGAAAATCTCTAGCAGCATCTAGAATTAATTCCGTGTATTCTATAGTGTCACCTAAATC
GTATGTGTATGATACATAAGGTTATGTATTAATTGTAGCCGCGTTCTAACGACAATATGTACAAGCCTAA
TTGTGTAGCATCTGGCTTACTGAAGCAGACCCTATCATCTCTCTCGTAAACTGCCGTCAGAGTCGGTTTG
GTTGGACGAACCTTCTGAGTTTCTGGTAACGCCGTCCCGCACCCGGAAATGGTCAGCGAACCAATCAGCA
GGGTCATCGCTAGCCAGATCCTCTACGCCGGACGCATCGTGGCCGGCATCACCGGCGCCACAGGTGCGGT
TGCTGGCGCCTATATCGCCGACATCACCGATGGGGAAGATCGGGCTCGCCACTTCGGGCTCATGAGCGCT
TGTTTCGGCGTGGGTATGGTGGCAGGCCCCGTGGCCGGGGGACTGTTGGGCGCCATCTCCTTGCATGCAC
CATTCCTTGCGGCGGCGGTGCTCAACGGCCTCAACCTACTACTGGGCTGCTTCCTAATGCAGGAGTCGCA
TAAGGGAGAGCGTCGAATGGTGCACTCTCAGTACAATCTGCTCTGATGCCGCATAGTTAAGCCAGCCCCG
ACACCCGCCAACACCCGCTGACGCGCCCTGACGGGCTTGTCTGCTCCCGGCATCCGCTTACAGACAAGCT
GTGACCGTCTCCGGGAGCTGCATGTGTCAGAGGTTTTCACCGTCATCACCGAAACGCGCGAGACGAAAGG
GCCTCGTGATACGCCTATTTTTATAGGTTAATGTCATGATAATAATGGTTTCTTAGACGTCAGGTGGCAC
TTTTCGGGGAAATGTGCGCGGAACCCCTATTTGTTTATTTTTCTAAATACATTCAAATATGTATCCGCTC
ATGAGACAATAACCCTGATAAATGCTTCAATAATATTGAAAAAGGAAGAGTATGAGTATTCAACATTTCC
GTGTCGCCCTTATTCCCTTTTTTGCGGCATTTTGCCTTCCTGTTTTTGCTCACCCAGAAACGCTGGTGAA
AGTAAAAGATGCTGAAGATCAGTTGGGTGCACGAGTGGGTTACATCGAACTGGATCTCAACAGCGGTAAG
ATCCTTGAGAGTTTTCGCCCCGAAGAACGTTTTCCAATGATGAGCACTTTTAAAGTTCTGCTATGTGGCG
CGGTATTATCCCGTATTGACGCCGGGCAAGAGCAACTCGGTCGCCGCATACACTATTCTCAGAATGACTT
GGTTGAGTACTCACCAGTCACAGAAAAGCATCTTACGGATGGCATGACAGTAAGAGAATTATGCAGTGCT
GCCATAACCATGAGTGATAACACTGCGGCCAACTTACTTCTGACAACGATCGGAGGACCGAAGGAGCTAA
CCGCTTTTTTGCACAACATGGGGGATCATGTAACTCGCCTTGATCGTTGGGAACCGGAGCTGAATGAAGC
CATACCAAACGACGAGCGTGACACCACGATGCCTGTAGCAATGGCAACAACGTTGCGCAAACTATTAACT
GGCGAACTACTTACTCTAGCTTCCCGGCAACAATTAATAGACTGGATGGAGGCGGATAAAGTTGCAGGAC
CACTTCTGCGCTCGGCCCTTCCGGCTGGCTGGTTTATTGCTGATAAATCTGGAGCCGGTGAGCGTGGGTC
TCGCGGTATCATTGCAGCACTGGGGCCAGATGGTAAGCCCTCCCGTATCGTAGTTATCTACACGACGGGG
AGTCAGGCAACTATGGATGAACGAAATAGACAGATCGCTGAGATAGGTGCCTCACTGATTAAGCATTGGT
AACTGTCAGACCAAGTTTACTCATATATACTTTAGATTGATTTAAAACTTCATTTTTAATTTAAAAGGAT
CTAGGTGAAGATCCTTTTTGATAATCTCATGACCAAAATCCCTTAACGTGAGTTTTCGTTCCACTGAGCG
TCAGACCCCGTAGAAAAGATCAAAGGATCTTCTTGAGATCCTTTTTTTCTGCGCGTAATCTGCTGCTTGC
AAACAAAAAAACCACCGCTACCAGCGGTGGTTTGTTTGCCGGATCAAGAGCTACCAACTCTTTTTCCGAA
GGTAACTGGCTTCAGCAGAGCGCAGATACCAAATACTGTTCTTCTAGTGTAGCCGTAGTTAGGCCACCAC
TTCAAGAACTCTGTAGCACCGCCTACATACCTCGCTCTGCTAATCCTGTTACCAGTGGCTGCTGCCAGTG
GCGATAAGTCGTGTCTTACCGGGTTGGACTCAAGACGATAGTTACCGGATAAGGCGCAGCGGTCGGGCTG
AACGGGGGGTTCGTGCACACAGCCCAGCTTGGAGCGAACGACCTACACCGAACTGAGATACCTACAGCGT
GAGCTATGAGAAAGCGCCACGCTTCCCGAAGGGAGAAAGGCGGACAGGTATCCGGTAAGCGGCAGGGTCG
GAACAGGAGAGCGCACGAGGGAGCTTCCAGGGGGAAACGCCTGGTATCTTTATAGTCCTGTCGGGTTTCG
CCACCTCTGACTTGAGCGTCGATTTTTGTGATGCTCGTCAGGGGGGCGGAGCCTATGGAAAAACGCCAGC
AACGCGGCCTTTTTACGGTTCCTGGCCTTTTGCTGGCCTTTTGCTCACATGTTCTTTCCTGCGTTATCCC
CTGATTCTGTGGATAACCGTATTACCGCCTTTGAGTGAGCTGATACCGCTCGCCGCAGCCGAACGACCGA
GCGCAGCGAGTCAGTGAGCGAGGAAGCGGAAGAGCGCCCAATACGCAAACCGCCTCTCCCCGCGCGTTGG
CCGATTCATTAATGCAGCTGTGGAATGTGTGTCAGTTAGGGTGTGGAAAGTCCCCAGGCTCCCCAGCAGG
CAGAAGTATGCAAAGCATGCATCTCAATTAGTCAGCAACCAGGTGTGGAAAGTCCCCAGGCTCCCCAGCA
GGCAGAAGTATGCAAAGCATGCATCTCAATTAGTCAGCAACCATAGTCCCGCCCCTAACTCCGCCCATCC
CGCCCCTAACTCCGCCCAGTTCCGCCCATTCTCCGCCCCATGGCTGACTAATTTTTTTTATTTATGCAGA
GGCCGAGGCCGCCTCGGCCTCTGAGCTATTCCAGAAGTAGTGAGGAGGCTTTTTTGGAGGCCTAGGCTTT
TGCAAAAAGCTTGGACACAAGACAGGCTTGCGAGATATGTTTGAGAATACCACTTTATCCCGCGTCAGGG
AGAGGCAGTGCGTAAAAAGACGCGGACTCATGTGAAATACTGGTTTTTAGTGCGCCAGATCTCTATAATC
TCGCGCAACCTATTTTCCCCTCGAACACTTTTTAAGCCGTAGATAAACAGGCTGGGACACTTCACATGAG
CGAAAAATACATCGTCACCTGGGACATGTTGCAGATCCATGCACGTAAACTCGCAAGCCGACTGATGCCT
TCTGAACAATGGAAAGGCATTATTGCCGTAAGCCGTGGCGGTCTGTACCGGGTGCGTTACTGGCGCGTGA
ACTGGGTATTCGTCATGTCGATACCGTTTGTATTTCCAGCTACGATCACGACAACCAGCGCGAGCTTAAA
GTGCTGAAACGCGCAGAAGGCGATGGCGAAGGCTTCATCGTTATTGATGACCTGGTGGATACCGGTGGTA
CTGCGGTTGCGATTCGTGAAATGTATCCAAAAGCGCACTTTGTCACCATCTTCGCAAAACCGGCTGGTCG
TCCGCTGGTTGATGACTATGTTGTTGATATCCCGCAAGATACCTGGATTGAACAGCCGTGGGATATGGGC
GTCGTATTCGTCCCGCCAATCTCCGGTCGCTAATCTTTTCAACGCCTGGCACTGCCGGGCGTTGTTCTTT
TTAACTTCAGGCGGGTTACAATAGTTTCCAGTAAGTATTCTGGAGGCTGCATCCATGACACAGGCAAACC
TGAGCGAAACCCTGTTCAAACCCCGCTTTAAACATCCTGAAACCTCGACGCTAGTCCGCCGCTTTAATCA
CGGCGCACAACCGCCTGTGCAGTCGGCCCTTGATGGTAAAACCATCCCTCACTGGTATCGCATGATTAAC
CGTCTGATGTGGATCTGGCGCGGCATTGACCCACGCGAAATCCTCGACGTCCAGGCACGTATTGTGATGA
GCGATGCCGAACGTACCGACGATGATTTATACGATACGGTGATTGGCTACCGTGGCGGCAACTGGATTTA
TGAGTGGGCCCCGGATCTTTGTGAAGGAACCTTACTTCTGTGGTGTGACATAATTGGACAAACTACCTAC
AGAGATTTAAAGCTCTAAGGTAAATATAAAATTTTTAAGTGTATAATGTGTTAAACTACTGATTCTAATT
GTTTGTGTATTTTAGATTCCAACCTATGGAACTGATGAATGGGAGCAGTGGTGGAATGCCTTTAATGAGG
AAAACCTGTTTTGCTCAGAAGAAATGCCATCTAGTGATGATGAGGCTACTGCTGACTCTCAACATTCTAC
TCCTCCAAAAAAGAAGAGAAAGGTAGAAGACCCCAAGGACTTTCCTTCAGAATTGCTAAGTTTTTTGAGT
CATGCTGTGTTTAGTAATAGAACTCTTGCTTGCTTTGCTATTTACACCACAAAGGAAAAAGCTGCACTGC
TATACAAGAAAATTATGGAAAAATATTCTGTAACCTTTATAAGTAGGCATAACAGTTATAATCATAACAT
ACTGTTTTTTCTTACTCCACACAGGCATAGAGTGTCTGCTATTAATAACTATGCTCAAAAATTGTGTACC
TTTAGCTTTTTAATTTGTAAAGGGGTTAATAAGGAATATTTGATGTATAGTGCCTTGACTAGAGATCATA
ATCAGCCATACCACATTTGTAGAGGTTTTACTTGCTTTAAAAAACCTCCCACACCTCCCCCTGAACCTGA
AACATAAAATGAATGCAATTGTTGTTGTTAACTTGTTTATTGCAGCTTATAATGGTTACAAATAAAGCAA
TAGCATCACAAATTTCACAAATAAAGCATTTTTTTCACTGCATTCTAGTTGTGGTTTGTCCAAACTCATC
AATGTATCTTATCATGTCTGGATCAACTGGATAACTCAAGCTAACCAAAATCATCCCAAACTTCCCACCC
CATACCCTATTACCACTGCCAATTACCTGTGGTTTCATTTACTCTAAACCTGTGATTCCTCTGAATTATT
TTCATTTTAAAGAAATTGTATTTGTTAAATATGTACTACAAACTTAGTAG
